Addgene plasmid #26552: pCMV/SB11
Depositing lab: Perry Hackett. Depositing organization: University of Minnesota. Publication: Molecular reconstruction of Sleeping Beauty, a Tc1-like transposon from fish, and its transposition in human cells. Ivics Z, Hackett PB, Plasterk RH, Izsvak Z. Cell. 1997 Nov 14. 91(4):501-10. 10.1016/S0092-8674(00)80436-5 PubMed 9390559.
Backbone
  Vector backbone: pCMVbeta
  Backbone manufacturer: Clontech
  Backbone size w/o insert (bp): 3712
  Vector type: Bacterial Expression
Growth in bacteria
  Bacterial resistance: Ampicillin, 100 μg/mL
  Growth temperature: 37°C
  Growth strain: DH5alpha
  Copy number: High Copy
Gene/Insert
  Gene/Insert name: Sleeping Beauty (alt names: SB; SB11)
  Insert size (bp): 1020
  Mutation: Methionine 243 to Glutamine Threonine 136 to Arginine Valine 253 to Histidine Alanine 255 to Arginine
  Cloning method: Restriction Enzyme; 5′ cloning site NotI (destroyed during cloning); 3′ cloning site NotI (destroyed during cloning)
  Sequencing primers: 5′ M13 Forward; 3′ M13 Reverse
Terms and licenses: Academic/Nonprofit Terms; Industry Terms: Not Available to Industry
How to cite: pCMV/SB11 was a gift from Perry Hackett (Addgene plasmid # 26552 ; http://n2t.net/addgene:26552 ; RRID:Addgene_26552)
