[The description below was written by a language model from this plasmid's Addgene catalogue record, the feature table of its GenBank file and pLannotate feature annotations shown in this document.]
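Description:
pCMV/SB11 is a 4.7 kb plasmid built on the Clontech pCMVbeta backbone, in which an approximately 1 kb coding sequence for the Sleeping Beauty transposase has been placed between NotI sites that were destroyed during cloning. The catalogue lists the vector type as bacterial expression, but the annotated architecture is that of a mammalian expression cassette: the human cytomegalovirus immediate-early enhancer and promoter, followed by a modified SV40 intron with splice donor and acceptor sites, the transposase open reading frame, and an SV40 polyadenylation signal. In E. coli the plasmid is maintained by a high-copy ColE1/pUC-type origin and selected with ampicillin through the bla gene and its own promoter. Remnants of the pUC lineage (lac promoter and operator, CAP site, lacZα, lacI, rop and bom fragments, and partial polylinker sequences) flank the cassette and carry the M13 forward and reverse sites used for sequencing. No mammalian selection marker is annotated.

The insert encodes SB11, a variant of the reconstructed fish Tc1-like Sleeping Beauty transposase carrying four substitutions: T136R, M243Q, V253H and A255R. The automated annotation labels this reading frame as SB100X, a different hyperactive derivative. This most likely reflects close sequence similarity among Sleeping Beauty variants rather than the construct's identity, and the catalogue description as SB11 should take precedence. The GenBank feature table leaves the transposase region unannotated. The plasmid contains no transposon inverted repeats, so it serves purely as a transposase source. Such helper plasmids are typically co-delivered with a separate donor plasmid carrying a cargo flanked by Sleeping Beauty repeats, allowing cut-and-paste integration of that cargo into vertebrate cell genomes.
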