LOCUS       Exported 4732 bp ds-DNA circular SYN 12-MAY-2021
DEFINITION  synthetic circular DNA
ACCESSION   .
VERSION     .
KEYWORDS    pCMV/SB11
SOURCE      synthetic DNA construct
  ORGANISM  synthetic DNA construct
REFERENCE   1 (bases 1 to 4732)
  AUTHORS   Ivics Z, Hackett PB, Plasterk RH, Izsvak Z
  TITLE     Molecular reconstruction of Sleeping Beauty, a Tc1-like transposon
            from fish, and its transposition in human cells.
  JOURNAL   Cell. 1997 Nov 14. 91(4):501-10.
  PUBMED    9390559
REFERENCE   2 (bases 1 to 4732)
  AUTHORS   .
  TITLE     Direct Submission
  JOURNAL   Exported May 12, 2021 from SnapGene Server 1.1.58
            http://www.snapgene.com
FEATURES             Location/Qualifiers
     source          1..4732
                     /organism="synthetic DNA construct"
                     /mol_type="other DNA"
     primer_bind     76..98
                     /label=M13/pUC Forward
                     /note="In lacZ gene"
     primer_bind     90..107
                     /label=M13 Forward
                     /note="In lacZ gene. Also called M13-F20 or M13 (-21)
                     Forward"
     primer_bind     91..107
                     /label=M13 fwd
                     /note="common sequencing primer, one of multiple similar
                     variants"
     enhancer        134..437
                     /label=CMV enhancer
                     /note="human cytomegalovirus immediate early enhancer"
     promoter        438..641
                     /label=CMV promoter
                     /note="human cytomegalovirus (CMV) immediate early
                     promoter"
     primer_bind     592..612
                     /label=CMV-F
                     /note="Human CMV immediate early promoter, forward primer"
     primer_bind     638..662
                     /label=LNCX
                     /note="Human CMV promoter, forward primer"
     intron          779..875
                     /label=SV40 intron
                     /note="modified SV40 intron with splice donor and acceptor
                     sites"
     polyA_signal    1978..2112
                     /label=SV40 poly(A) signal
                     /note="SV40 polyadenylation signal"
     primer_bind     complement(2002..2021)
                     /label=EBV-rev
                     /note="SV40 polyA terminator, reverse primer"
     primer_bind     2056..2075
                     /label=SV40pA-R
                     /note="SV40 polyA, reverse primer"
     primer_bind     complement(2223..2239)
                     /label=M13 rev
                     /note="common sequencing primer, one of multiple similar
                     variants"
     primer_bind     complement(2223..2239)
                     /label=M13 Reverse
                     /note="In lacZ gene. Also called M13-rev"
     primer_bind     complement(2236..2258)
                     /label=M13/pUC Reverse
                     /note="In lacZ gene"
     protein_bind    2247..2263
                     /label=lac operator
                     /bound_moiety="lac repressor encoded by lacI"
                     /note="The lac repressor binds to the lac operator to
                     inhibit transcription in E. coli. This inhibition can be
                     relieved by adding lactose or
                     isopropyl-beta-D-thiogalactopyranoside (IPTG)."
     promoter        complement(2271..2301)
                     /label=lac promoter
                     /note="promoter for the E. coli lac operon"
     protein_bind    2316..2337
                     /label=CAP binding site
                     /bound_moiety="E. coli catabolite activator protein"
                     /note="CAP binding activates transcription in the presence
                     of cAMP."
     primer_bind     complement(2454..2471)
                     /label=L4440
                     /note="L4440 vector, forward primer"
     rep_origin      complement(2625..3213)
                     /direction=LEFT
                     /label=ori
                     /note="high-copy-number ColE1/pMB1/pBR322/pUC origin of
                     replication"
     primer_bind     complement(2705..2724)
                     /label=pBR322ori-F
                     /note="pBR322 origin, forward primer"
     CDS             complement(3384..4244)
                     /codon_start=1
                     /gene="bla"
                     /product="beta-lactamase"
                     /label=AmpR
                     /note="confers resistance to ampicillin, carbenicillin, and
                     related antibiotics"
                     /translation="MSIQHFRVALIPFFAAFCLPVFAHPETLVKVKDAEDQLGARVGYI
                     ELDLNSGKILESFRPEERFPMMSTFKVLLCGAVLSRIDAGQEQLGRRIHYSQNDLVEYS
                     PVTEKHLTDGMTVRELCSAAITMSDNTAANLLLTTIGGPKELTAFLHNMGDHVTRLDRW
                     EPELNEAIPNDERDTTMPVAMATTLRKLLTGELLTLASRQQLIDWMEADKVAGPLLRSA
                     LPAGWFIADKSGAGERGSRGIIAALGPDGKPSRIVVIYTTGSQATMDERNRQIAEIGAS
                     LIKHW"
     primer_bind     4007..4026
                     /label=Amp-R
                     /note="Ampicillin resistance gene, reverse primer"
     promoter        complement(4245..4349)
                     /gene="bla"
                     /label=AmpR promoter
     primer_bind     4417..4435
                     /label=pBRforEco
                     /note="pBR322 vectors, upsteam of EcoRI site, forward
                     primer"
     primer_bind     complement(4473..4495)
                     /label=pGEX 3'
                     /note="pGEX vectors, reverse primer"
     primer_bind     4595..4614
                     /label=pRS-marker
                     /note="pRS vectors, use to sequence yeast selectable
                     marker"
ORIGIN
        1 cctcttcgct attacgccag ctggcgaaag ggggatgtgc tgcaaggcga ttaagttggg
       61 taacgccagg gttttcccag tcacgacgtt gtaaaacgac ggccagtgaa ttcgagcttg
      121 catgcctgca ggtcgttaca taacttacgg taaatggccc gcctggctga ccgcccaacg
      181 acccccgccc attgacgtca ataatgacgt atgttcccat agtaacgcca atagggactt
      241 tccattgacg tcaatgggtg gagtatttac ggtaaactgc ccacttggca gtacatcaag
      301 tgtatcatat gccaagtacg ccccctattg acgtcaatga cggtaaatgg cccgcctggc
      361 attatgccca gtacatgacc ttatgggact ttcctacttg gcagtacatc tacgtattag
      421 tcatcgctat taccatggtg atgcggtttt ggcagtacat caatgggcgt ggatagcggt
      481 ttgactcacg gggatttcca agtctccacc ccattgacgt caatgggagt ttgttttggc
      541 accaaaatca acgggacttt ccaaaatgtc gtaacaactc cgccccattg acgcaaatgg
      601 gcggtaggcg tgtacggtgg gaggtctata taagcagagc tcgtttagtg aaccgtcaga
      661 tcgcctggag acgccatcca cgctgttttg acctccatag aagacaccgg gaccgatcca
      721 gcctccggac tctagaggat ccggtactcg aggaactgaa aaaccagaaa gttaactggt
      781 aagtttagtc tttttgtctt ttatttcagg tcccggatcc ggtggtggtg caaatcaaag
      841 aactgctcct cagtggatgt tgcctttact tctaggcctg tacggaagtg ttacttctgc
      901 tctaaaagct gcggaattgt acccgcggcc gatccgacat catgggaaaa tcaaaagaaa
      961 tcagccaaga cctcagaaaa aaaattgtag acctccacaa gtctggttca tccttgggag
     1021 caatttccaa acgcctgaaa gtaccacgtt catctgtaca aacaatagta cgcaagtata
     1081 aacaccatgg gaccacgcag ccgtcatacc gctcaggaag gagacgcgtt ctgtctccta
     1141 gagatgaacg tactttggtg cgaaaagtgc aaatcaatcc cagaacaaca gcaaaggacc
     1201 ttgtgaagat gctggaggaa acaggtacaa aagtatctat atccacagta aaacgagtcc
     1261 tatatcgaca taacctgaaa ggccgctcag caaggaagaa gccactgctc caaaaccgac
     1321 ataagaaagc cagactacgg tttgcaagag cacatgggga caaagatcgt actttttgga
     1381 gaaatgtcct ctggtctgat gaaacaaaaa tagaactgtt tggccataat gaccatcgtt
     1441 atgtttggag gaagaagggg gaggcttgca agccgaagaa caccatccca accgtgaagc
     1501 acgggggtgg cagcatcatg ttgtgggggt gctttgctgc aggagggact ggtgcacttc
     1561 acaaaataga tggcatcatg aggaaggaaa attatgtgga tatattgaag caacatctca
     1621 agacatcagt caggaagtta aagcttggtc gcaaatgggt cttccaacaa gacaatgacc
     1681 ccaagcatac ttccaaacac gtgagaaaat ggcttaagga caacaaagtc aaggtattgg
     1741 agtggccatc acaaagccct gacctcaatc ctatagaaaa tttgtgggca gaactgaaaa
     1801 agcgtgtgcg agcaaggagg cctacaaacc tgactcagtt acaccagctc tgtcaggagg
     1861 aatgggccaa aattcaccca acttattgtg ggaagcttgt ggaaggctac ccgaaacgtt
     1921 tgacccaagt taaacaattt aaaggcaatg ctaccaaata ctagaattgg ccgcggggat
     1981 ccagacatga taagatacat tgatgagttt ggacaaacca caactagaat gcagtgaaaa
     2041 aaatgcttta tttgtgaaat ttgtgatgct attgctttat ttgtaaccat tataagctgc
     2101 aataaacaag ttaacaacaa caattgcatt cattttatgt ttcaggttca gggggaggtg
     2161 tgggaggttt tttcggatcc tctagagtcg acctgcaggc atgcaagctt ggcgtaatca
     2221 tggtcatagc tgtttcctgt gtgaaattgt tatccgctca caattccaca caacatacga
     2281 gccggaagca taaagtgtaa agcctggggt gcctaatgag tgagctaact cacattaatt
     2341 gcgttgcgct cactgcccgc tttccagtcg ggaaacctgt cgtgccagct gcattaatga
     2401 atcggccaac gcgcggggag aggcggtttg cgtattgggc gctcttccgc ttcctcgctc
     2461 actgactcgc tgcgctcggt cgttcggctg cggcgagcgg tatcagctca ctcaaaggcg
     2521 gtaatacggt tatccacaga atcaggggat aacgcaggaa agaacatgtg agcaaaaggc
     2581 cagcaaaagg ccaggaaccg taaaaaggcc gcgttgctgg cgtttttcca taggctccgc
     2641 ccccctgacg agcatcacaa aaatcgacgc tcaagtcaga ggtggcgaaa cccgacagga
     2701 ctataaagat accaggcgtt tccccctgga agctccctcg tgcgctctcc tgttccgacc
     2761 ctgccgctta ccggatacct gtccgccttt ctcccttcgg gaagcgtggc gctttctcat
     2821 agctcacgct gtaggtatct cagttcggtg taggtcgttc gctccaagct gggctgtgtg
     2881 cacgaacccc ccgttcagcc cgaccgctgc gccttatccg gtaactatcg tcttgagtcc
     2941 aacccggtaa gacacgactt atcgccactg gcagcagcca ctggtaacag gattagcaga
     3001 gcgaggtatg taggcggtgc tacagagttc ttgaagtggt ggcctaacta cggctacact
     3061 agaagaacag tatttggtat ctgcgctctg ctgaagccag ttaccttcgg aaaaagagtt
     3121 ggtagctctt gatccggcaa acaaaccacc gctggtagcg gtggtttttt tgtttgcaag
     3181 cagcagatta cgcgcagaaa aaaaggatct caagaagatc ctttgatctt ttctacgggg
     3241 tctgacgctc agtggaacga aaactcacgt taagggattt tggtcatgag attatcaaaa
     3301 aggatcttca cctagatcct tttaaattaa aaatgaagtt ttaaatcaat ctaaagtata
     3361 tatgagtaaa cttggtctga cagttaccaa tgcttaatca gtgaggcacc tatctcagcg
     3421 atctgtctat ttcgttcatc catagttgcc tgactccccg tcgtgtagat aactacgata
     3481 cgggagggct taccatctgg ccccagtgct gcaatgatac cgcgagaccc acgctcaccg
     3541 gctccagatt tatcagcaat aaaccagcca gccggaaggg ccgagcgcag aagtggtcct
     3601 gcaactttat ccgcctccat ccagtctatt aattgttgcc gggaagctag agtaagtagt
     3661 tcgccagtta atagtttgcg caacgttgtt gccattgcta caggcatcgt ggtgtcacgc
     3721 tcgtcgtttg gtatggcttc attcagctcc ggttcccaac gatcaaggcg agttacatga
     3781 tcccccatgt tgtgcaaaaa agcggttagc tccttcggtc ctccgatcgt tgtcagaagt
     3841 aagttggccg cagtgttatc actcatggtt atggcagcac tgcataattc tcttactgtc
     3901 atgccatccg taagatgctt ttctgtgact ggtgagtact caaccaagtc attctgagaa
     3961 tagtgtatgc ggcgaccgag ttgctcttgc ccggcgtcaa tacgggataa taccgcgcca
     4021 catagcagaa ctttaaaagt gctcatcatt ggaaaacgtt cttcggggcg aaaactctca
     4081 aggatcttac cgctgttgag atccagttcg atgtaaccca ctcgtgcacc caactgatct
     4141 tcagcatctt ttactttcac cagcgtttct gggtgagcaa aaacaggaag gcaaaatgcc
     4201 gcaaaaaagg gaataagggc gacacggaaa tgttgaatac tcatactctt cctttttcaa
     4261 tattattgaa gcatttatca gggttattgt ctcatgagcg gatacatatt tgaatgtatt
     4321 tagaaaaata aacaaatagg ggttccgcgc acatttcccc gaaaagtgcc acctgacgtc
     4381 taagaaacca ttattatcat gacattaacc tataaaaata ggcgtatcac gaggcccttt
     4441 cgtctcgcgc gtttcggtga tgacggtgaa aacctctgac acatgcagct cccggagacg
     4501 gtcacagctt gtctgtaagc ggatgccggg agcagacaag cccgtcaggg cgcgtcagcg
     4561 ggtgttggcg ggtgtcgggg ctggcttaac tatgcggcat cagagcagat tgtactgaga
     4621 gtgcaccata tgcggtgtga aataccgcac agatgcgtaa ggagaaaata ccgcatcagg
     4681 cgccattcgc cattcaggct gcgcaactgt tgggaagggc gatcggtgcg gg
//
