Features (pLannotate 1.2.2; 17 found; start..end, strand, type, name):
      6..26      -  misc_feature   MCS (fragment): pUC18/19 multiple cloning site
     25..328     +  enhancer       CMV enhancer: human cytomegalovirus immediate early enhancer
    329..532     +  promoter       CMV promoter: human cytomegalovirus (CMV) immediate early promoter
    670..766     +  intron         SV40 intron: modified SV40 intron with splice donor and acceptor sites
    833..1855    +  CDS            SB100X: hyperactive variant of the Sleeping Beauty transposase (Mátés et al., 2009)
   1869..2003    -  polyA_signal   SV40 poly(A) signal: SV40 polyadenylation signal
   2066..2101    +  misc_feature   MCS (fragment): pUC18/19 multiple cloning site
   2138..2154    -  protein_bind   lac operator: The lac repressor binds to the lac operator to inhibit transcription in E. coli. This inhibition can be relieved by adding lactose or isopropyl-β-D-thiogalactopyranoside (IPTG). lac repressor encoded by lacI
   2162..2192    -  promoter       lac promoter: promoter for the E. coli lac operon
   2207..2228    -  protein_bind   CAP binding site: CAP binding activates transcription in the presence of cAMP. E. coli catabolite activator protein
   2241..2333    -  CDS            lacI (fragment): lac repressor; lacI; The lac repressor binds to the lac operator to inhibit transcription in E. coli. This inhibition can be relieved by adding lactose or isopropyl-β-D-thiogalactopyranoside (IPTG).
   2516..3104    -  rep_origin     ori: high-copy-number ColE1/pMB1/pBR322/pUC origin of replication
   3275..4135    -  CDS            AmpR: β-lactamase; bla; confers resistance to ampicillin, carbenicillin, and related antibiotics
   4136..4240    -  promoter       AmpR promoter: bla
   4335..4370    +  CDS            rop (fragment): Rop protein, which maintains plasmids at low copy number; rop
   4472..4571    +  misc_feature   bom (fragment): basis of mobility region from pBR322
   4577..2       -  CDS            lacZα (fragment) (across the origin): LacZα fragment of β-galactosidase; lacZ fragment
>Addgene plasmid #26552 | pCMV/SB11 | depositor full sequence | sequence record 12571 | Author sequence
ATTCGAGCTTGCATGCCTGCAGGTCGTTACATAACTTACGGTAAATGGCCCGCCTGGCTGACCGCCCAAC
GACCCCCGCCCATTGACGTCAATAATGACGTATGTTCCCATAGTAACGCCAATAGGGACTTTCCATTGAC
GTCAATGGGTGGAGTATTTACGGTAAACTGCCCACTTGGCAGTACATCAAGTGTATCATATGCCAAGTAC
GCCCCCTATTGACGTCAATGACGGTAAATGGCCCGCCTGGCATTATGCCCAGTACATGACCTTATGGGAC
TTTCCTACTTGGCAGTACATCTACGTATTAGTCATCGCTATTACCATGGTGATGCGGTTTTGGCAGTACA
TCAATGGGCGTGGATAGCGGTTTGACTCACGGGGATTTCCAAGTCTCCACCCCATTGACGTCAATGGGAG
TTTGTTTTGGCACCAAAATCAACGGGACTTTCCAAAATGTCGTAACAACTCCGCCCCATTGACGCAAATG
GGCGGTAGGCGTGTACGGTGGGAGGTCTATATAAGCAGAGCTCGTTTAGTGAACCGTCAGATCGCCTGGA
GACGCCATCCACGCTGTTTTGACCTCCATAGAAGACACCGGGACCGATCCAGCCTCCGGACTCTAGAGGA
TCCGGTACTCGAGGAACTGAAAAACCAGAAAGTTAACTGGTAAGTTTAGTCTTTTTGTCTTTTATTTCAG
GTCCCGGATCCGGTGGTGGTGCAAATCAAAGAACTGCTCCTCAGTGGATGTTGCCTTTACTTCTAGGCCT
GTACGGAAGTGTTACTTCTGCTCTAAAAGCTGCGGAATTGTACCCGCGGCCGATCCGACATCATGGGAAA
ATCAAAAGAAATCAGCCAAGACCTCAGAAAAAAAATTGTAGACCTCCACAAGTCTGGTTCATCCTTGGGA
GCAATTTCCAAACGCCTGAAAGTACCACGTTCATCTGTACAAACAATAGTACGCAAGTATAAACACCATG
GGACCACGCAGCCGTCATACCGCTCAGGAAGGAGACGCGTTCTGTCTCCTAGAGATGAACGTACTTTGGT
GCGAAAAGTGCAAATCAATCCCAGAACAACAGCAAAGGACCTTGTGAAGATGCTGGAGGAAACAGGTACA
AAAGTATCTATATCCACAGTAAAACGAGTCCTATATCGACATAACCTGAAAGGCCGCTCAGCAAGGAAGA
AGCCACTGCTCCAAAACCGACATAAGAAAGCCAGACTACGGTTTGCAAGAGCACATGGGGACAAAGATCG
TACTTTTTGGAGAAATGTCCTCTGGTCTGATGAAACAAAAATAGAACTGTTTGGCCATAATGACCATCGT
TATGTTTGGAGGAAGAAGGGGGAGGCTTGCAAGCCGAAGAACACCATCCCAACCGTGAAGCACGGGGGTG
GCAGCATCATGTTGTGGGGGTGCTTTGCTGCAGGAGGGACTGGTGCACTTCACAAAATAGATGGCATCAT
GAGGAAGGAAAATTATGTGGATATATTGAAGCAACATCTCAAGACATCAGTCAGGAAGTTAAAGCTTGGT
CGCAAATGGGTCTTCCAACAAGACAATGACCCCAAGCATACTTCCAAACACGTGAGAAAATGGCTTAAGG
ACAACAAAGTCAAGGTATTGGAGTGGCCATCACAAAGCCCTGACCTCAATCCTATAGAAAATTTGTGGGC
AGAACTGAAAAAGCGTGTGCGAGCAAGGAGGCCTACAAACCTGACTCAGTTACACCAGCTCTGTCAGGAG
GAATGGGCCAAAATTCACCCAACTTATTGTGGGAAGCTTGTGGAAGGCTACCCGAAACGTTTGACCCAAG
TTAAACAATTTAAAGGCAATGCTACCAAATACTAGAATTGGCCGCGGGGATCCAGACATGATAAGATACA
TTGATGAGTTTGGACAAACCACAACTAGAATGCAGTGAAAAAAATGCTTTATTTGTGAAATTTGTGATGC
TATTGCTTTATTTGTAACCATTATAAGCTGCAATAAACAAGTTAACAACAACAATTGCATTCATTTTATG
TTTCAGGTTCAGGGGGAGGTGTGGGAGGTTTTTTCGGATCCTCTAGAGTCGACCTGCAGGCATGCAAGCT
TGGCGTAATCATGGTCATAGCTGTTTCCTGTGTGAAATTGTTATCCGCTCACAATTCCACACAACATACG
AGCCGGAAGCATAAAGTGTAAAGCCTGGGGTGCCTAATGAGTGAGCTAACTCACATTAATTGCGTTGCGC
TCACTGCCCGCTTTCCAGTCGGGAAACCTGTCGTGCCAGCTGCATTAATGAATCGGCCAACGCGCGGGGA
GAGGCGGTTTGCGTATTGGGCGCTCTTCCGCTTCCTCGCTCACTGACTCGCTGCGCTCGGTCGTTCGGCT
GCGGCGAGCGGTATCAGCTCACTCAAAGGCGGTAATACGGTTATCCACAGAATCAGGGGATAACGCAGGA
AAGAACATGTGAGCAAAAGGCCAGCAAAAGGCCAGGAACCGTAAAAAGGCCGCGTTGCTGGCGTTTTTCC
ATAGGCTCCGCCCCCCTGACGAGCATCACAAAAATCGACGCTCAAGTCAGAGGTGGCGAAACCCGACAGG
ACTATAAAGATACCAGGCGTTTCCCCCTGGAAGCTCCCTCGTGCGCTCTCCTGTTCCGACCCTGCCGCTT
ACCGGATACCTGTCCGCCTTTCTCCCTTCGGGAAGCGTGGCGCTTTCTCATAGCTCACGCTGTAGGTATC
TCAGTTCGGTGTAGGTCGTTCGCTCCAAGCTGGGCTGTGTGCACGAACCCCCCGTTCAGCCCGACCGCTG
CGCCTTATCCGGTAACTATCGTCTTGAGTCCAACCCGGTAAGACACGACTTATCGCCACTGGCAGCAGCC
ACTGGTAACAGGATTAGCAGAGCGAGGTATGTAGGCGGTGCTACAGAGTTCTTGAAGTGGTGGCCTAACT
ACGGCTACACTAGAAGGACAGTATTTGGTATCTGCGCTCTGCTGAAGCCAGTTACCTTCGGAAAAAGAGT
TGGTAGCTCTTGATCCGGCAAACAAACCACCGCTGGTAGCGGTGGTTTTTTTGTTTGCAAGCAGCAGATT
ACGCGCAGAAAAAAAGGATCTCAAGAAGATCCTTTGATCTTTTCTACGGGGTCTGACGCTCAGTGGAACG
AAAACTCACGTTAAGGGATTTTGGTCATGAGATTATCAAAAAGGATCTTCACCTAGATCCTTTTAAATTA
AAAATGAAGTTTTAAATCAATCTAAAGTATATATGAGTAAACTTGGTCTGACAGTTACCAATGCTTAATC
AGTGAGGCACCTATCTCAGCGATCTGTCTATTTCGTTCATCCATAGTTGCCTGACTCCCCGTCGTGTAGA
TAACTACGATACGGGAGGGCTTACCATCTGGCCCCAGTGCTGCAATGATACCGCGAGACCCACGCTCACC
GGCTCCAGATTTATCAGCAATAAACCAGCCAGCCGGAAGGGCCGAGCGCAGAAGTGGTCCTGCAACTTTA
TCCGCCTCCATCCAGTCTATTAATTGTTGCCGGGAAGCTAGAGTAAGTAGTTCGCCAGTTAATAGTTTGC
GCAACGTTGTTGCCATTGCTACAGGCATCGTGGTGTCACGCTCGTCGTTTGGTATGGCTTCATTCAGCTC
CGGTTCCCAACGATCAAGGCGAGTTACATGATCCCCCATGTTGTGCAAAAAAGCGGTTAGCTCCTTCGGT
CCTCCGATCGTTGTCAGAAGTAAGTTGGCCGCAGTGTTATCACTCATGGTTATGGCAGCACTGCATAATT
CTCTTACTGTCATGCCATCCGTAAGATGCTTTTCTGTGACTGGTGAGTACTCAACCAAGTCATTCTGAGA
ATAGTGTATGCGGCGACCGAGTTGCTCTTGCCCGGCGTCAATACGGGATAATACCGCGCCACATAGCAGA
ACTTTAAAAGTGCTCATCATTGGAAAACGTTCTTCGGGGCGAAAACTCTCAAGGATCTTACCGCTGTTGA
GATCCAGTTCGATGTAACCCACTCGTGCACCCAACTGATCTTCAGCATCTTTTACTTTCACCAGCGTTTC
TGGGTGAGCAAAAACAGGAAGGCAAAATGCCGCAAAAAAGGGAATAAGGGCGACACGGAAATGTTGAATA
CTCATACTCTTCCTTTTTCAATATTATTGAAGCATTTATCAGGGTTATTGTCTCATGAGCGGATACATAT
TTGAATGTATTTAGAAAAATAAACAAATAGGGGTTCCGCGCACATTTCCCCGAAAAGTGCCACCTGACGT
CTAAGAAACCATTATTATCATGACATTAACCTATAAAAATAGGCGTATCACGAGGCCCTTTCGTCTCGCG
CGTTTCGGTGATGACGGTGAAAACCTCTGACACATGCAGCTCCCGGAGACGGTCACAGCTTGTCTGTAAG
CGGATGCCGGGAGCAGACAAGCCCGTCAGGGCGCGTCAGCGGGTGTTGGCGGGTGTCGGGGCTGGCTTAA
CTATGCGGCATCAGAGCAGATTGTACTGAGAGTGCACCATATGCGGTGTGAAATACCGCACAGATGCGTA
AGGAGAAAATACCGCATCAGGCGCCATTCGCCATTCAGGCTGCGCAACTGTTGGGAAGGGCGATCGGTGC
GGGCCTCTTCGCTATTACGCCAGCTGGCGAAAGGGGGATGTGCTGCAAGGCGATTAAGTTGGGTAACGCC
AGGGTTTTCCCAGTCACGACGTTGTAAAACGACGGCCAGTGA
