>Addgene plasmid #26552 | pCMV/SB11 | addgene partial sequence | sequence record 32745 | 26552 with M13rev
CGACTCTAGAGGATCCGAAAAAACCTCCCACACCTCCCCCTGAACCTGAAACATAAAATGAATGCAATTG
TTGTTGTTAACTTGTTTATTGCAGCTTATAATGGTTACAAATAAAGCAATAGCATCACAAATTTCACAAA
TAAAGCATTTTTTTCACTGCATTCTAGTTGTGGTTTGTCCAAACTCATCAATGTATCTTATCATGTCTGG
ATCCCCGCGGCCAATTCTAGTATTTGGTAGCATTGCCTTTAAATTGTTTAACTTGGGTCAAACGTTTCGG
GTAGCCTTCCACAAGCTTCCCACAATAAGTTGGGTGAATTTTGGCCCATTCCTCCTGACAGAGCTGGTGT
AACTGAGTCAGGTTTGTAGGCCTCCTTGCTCGCACACGCTTTTTCAGTTCTGCCCACAAATTTTCTATAG
GATTGAGGTCAGGGCTTTGTGATGGCCACTCCAATACCTTGACTTTGTTGTCCTTAAGCCATTTTCTCAC
GTGTTTGGAAGTATGCTTGGGGTCATTGTCTTGTTGGAAGACCCATTTGCGACCAAGCTTTAACTTCCTG
ACTGATGTCTTGAGATGTTGCTTCAATATATCCACATAATTTTCCTTCCTCATGATGCCATCTATTTTGT
GAAGTGCACCAGTCCCTCCTGCAGCAAAGCACCCCCACAACATGATGCTGCCACCCCCGTGCTTCACGGT
TGGGATGGTGTTCTTCGGCTTGCAAGCCTCCCCCTTCTTCCTCCAAACATAACGATGGTCATTATGGCCA
AACAGTTCTATTTTTGTTTCATCAGACCAGAGGACATTTCTCCAAAAAGTACGATCTTTGTCCCCATGTG
CTCTTGCAAACCGTAGTCTGGCTTTCTTATGTCGGTTTTGGAGCAGTGGCTTCTTCCTTGCTGAGCGGCC
TTTCAGGTTATGTCGATATAGGACTCGTTTTACTGTGGAT
